Addgene plasmid #174811: pET28_6xHis-PARP1-CATdeltaHD
Purpose: Bacterial expression of a hyperactive PARP1 CAT lacking the autoinhibitory HD subdomain
Depositing lab: Joan Conaway. Depositing organization: Stowers Institute for Medical Research. Publication: Multiple roles for PARP1 in ALC1-dependent nucleosome remodeling. Ooi SK, Sato S, Tomomori-Sato C, Zhang Y, Wen Z, Banks CAS, Washburn MP, Unruh JR, Florens L, Conaway RC, Conaway JW. Proc Natl Acad Sci U S A. 2021 Sep 7;118(36). pii: 2107277118. doi: 10.1073/pnas.2107277118. PubMed 34465625.
Backbone
  Vector backbone: pET28
  Vector type: Bacterial Expression
Growth in bacteria
  Bacterial resistance: Kanamycin, 50 μg/mL
  Growth temperature: 37°C
  Growth strain: DH5alpha
  Copy number: Low Copy
Gene/Insert
  Gene/Insert name: PARP1-CATdeltaHD
  Species: H. sapiens (human)
  Mutation: Residues 678-787 replaced by eight-residue linker GSGSGSGG
  Entrez Gene: PARP1 (a.k.a. ADPRT, ADPRT 1, ADPRT1, ARTD1, PARP, PARP-1, PARS, PPOL, Poly-PARP, pADPRT-1)
  Tag / fusion protein: 6xHis (N terminal on backbone)
  Cloning method: Gibson Cloning
Terms and licenses: Academic/Nonprofit Terms; Industry Terms: Not Available to Industry
Depositor comments: Protein residues 661-1014 (*protein expression may be toxic to host, add 10 mM benzamide to all growth media, see PMID: 28695525 for protocol) (see PMID: 26626480 for detail about the mutation)
How to cite: pET28_6xHis-PARP1-CATdeltaHD was a gift from Joan Conaway (Addgene plasmid # 174811 ; http://n2t.net/addgene:174811 ; RRID:Addgene_174811)
