[The description below was written by a language model from this plasmid's Addgene catalogue record and pLannotate feature annotations shown in this document.]
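Description:
pET28_6xHis-PARP1-CATdeltaHD is a bacterial expression plasmid built on the pET28 backbone for producing a truncated, hyperactive form of the human PARP1 catalytic domain in E. coli. The insert, introduced by Gibson cloning, encodes PARP1 residues 661–1014 with residues 678–787 replaced by a short eight-residue glycine/serine linker. This deletion removes the autoinhibitory helical (HD) subdomain, leaving a catalytic (CAT) fragment that is constitutively active. The coding region sits downstream of a T7 promoter with an adjacent lac operator and the T7 gene 10 ribosome binding site, and is followed by the T7 terminator. Together with the plasmid-borne lacI gene, this gives IPTG-inducible transcription in hosts that supply T7 RNA polymerase. An N-terminal 6xHis tag from the backbone, followed by a thrombin cleavage site, allows metal-affinity purification and optional tag removal. The automated annotation labels the His region as a fragment of a composite tag. It also detects a backbone His-tag fragment just downstream of the insert, and the record does not say whether that fragment is translated.

The plasmid is selected with kanamycin through an aminoglycoside phosphotransferase gene. It replicates from a pBR322-type origin accompanied by bom and rop, consistent with its listing as low copy, and it also carries an f1 origin. The small tetracycline-resistance fragments and other hits in the feature table are backbone remnants rather than functional markers. The depositor notes that the expressed protein may be toxic to the host and recommends including the PARP inhibitor benzamide in the growth media. The associated work concerns the roles of PARP1 in ALC1-dependent nucleosome remodeling, so the purified protein is presumably meant as a recombinant source of deregulated poly(ADP-ribosyl)ation activity for biochemical assays.
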