Features (pLannotate 1.2.2; 21 found; start..end, strand, type, name):
      1..19      +  promoter       T7 promoter: promoter for bacteriophage T7 RNA polymerase
     20..44      +  protein_bind   lac operator: The lac repressor binds to the lac operator to inhibit transcription in E. coli. This inhibition can be relieved by adding lactose or isopropyl-β-D-thiogalactopyranoside (IPTG). lac repressor encoded by lacI
     59..81      +  RBS            RBS: efficient ribosome binding site from bacteriophage T7 gene 10 (Olins and Rangwala, 1989)
    100..116     +  CDS            capTEV™ (fragment): composite tag for in vivo biotinylation, TEV protease cleavage, and 6xHis tagging
    127..144     +  CDS            thrombin site: thrombin recognition and cleavage site
    202..906     +  CDS            PARP1 (fragment): PARP1_HUMAN - Also known as ADPRT From Homo sapiens (Human).
    916..933     +  CDS            9xHis (fragment): 9xHis affinity tag
    943..992     +  CDS            SET1 (fragment): solubility-enhancement tag derived from T7 phage gene 10B
   1000..1047    +  terminator     T7 terminator: transcription terminator for bacteriophage T7 RNA polymerase
   1084..1512    +  rep_origin     f1 ori (sequence partly withheld): f1 bacteriophage origin of replication; arrow indicates direction of (+) strand synthesis
   1565..1622    +  promoter       AmpR promoter (fragment): bla
   1631..2446    -  CDS            KanR: aminoglycoside phosphotransferase; aph(3')-Ia; confers resistance to kanamycin in bacteria or G418 (Geneticin®) in eukaryotes
   2568..3156    +  rep_origin     ori: high-copy-number ColE1/pMB1/pBR322/pUC origin of replication
   3342..3481    -  misc_feature   bom: basis of mobility region from pBR322
   3583..3774    -  CDS            rop: Rop protein, which maintains plasmids at low copy number; rop
   3791..4171    +  CDS            YPB1_ECOLX: Protein predicted: Swiss-Prot protein existence level 4. From Escherichia coli.
   4243..4534    -  CDS            TcR (fragment): tetracycline efflux protein; tet; confers resistance to tetracycline
   4549..4570    -  protein_bind   CAP binding site: CAP binding activates transcription in the presence of cAMP. E. coli catabolite activator protein
   4583..5665    -  CDS            lacI: lac repressor; lacI; The lac repressor binds to the lac operator to inhibit transcription in E. coli. This inhibition can be relieved by adding lactose or isopropyl-β-D-thiogalactopyranoside (IPTG).
   5666..5743    -  promoter       lacI promoter: lacI
   5751..6030    -  CDS            TcR (fragment): tetracycline efflux protein; tet; confers resistance to tetracycline
>Addgene plasmid #174811 | pET28_6xHis-PARP1-CATdeltaHD | addgene full sequence | sequence record 343437 | Addgene NGS Result
TAATACGACTCACTATAGGGGAATTGTGAGCGGATAACAATTCCCCTCTAGAAATAATTTTGTTTAACTT
TAAGAAGGAGATATACCATGGGCAGCAGCCATCATCATCATCATCACAGCAGCGGCCTGGTGCCGCGCGG
CAGCCATATGACCAAGTCCAAGCTCCCCAAGCCAGTTCAGGACCTCATCAAGATGATCTTTGGTAGTGGC
AGCGGAAGTGGGGGTGATCCCATCGATGTCAACTATGAGAAGCTCAAAACTGACATTAAGGTGGTTGACA
GAGATTCTGAAGAAGCCGAGATCATCAGGAAGTATGTTAAGAACACTCATGCAACCACACACAATGCGTA
TGACTTGGAAGTCATCGATATCTTTAAGATAGAGCGTGAAGGCGAATGCCAGCGTTACAAGCCCTTTAAG
CAGCTTCATAACCGAAGATTGCTGTGGCACGGGTCCAGGACCACCAACTTTGCTGGGATCCTGTCCCAGG
GTCTTCGGATAGCCCCGCCTGAAGCGCCCGTGACAGGCTACATGTTTGGTAAAGGGATCTATTTCGCTGA
CATGGTCTCCAAGAGTGCCAACTACTGCCATACGTCTCAGGGAGACCCAATAGGCTTAATCCTGTTGGGA
GAAGTTGCCCTTGGAAACATGTATGAACTGAAGCACGCTTCACATATCAGCAAGTTACCCAAGGGCAAGC
ACAGTGTCAAAGGTTTGGGCAAAACTACCCCTGATCCTTCAGCTAACATTAGTCTGGATGGTGTAGACGT
TCCTCTTGGGACCGGGATTTCATCTGGTGTGAATGACACCTCTCTACTATATAACGAGTACATTGTCTAT
GATATTGCTCAGGTAAATCTGAAGTATCTGCTGAAACTGAAATTCAATTTTAAGACCTCCCTGTGGTAAC
TCGAGCACCACCACCACCACCACTGAGATCCGGCTGCTAACAAAGCCCGAAAGGAAGCTGAGTTGGCTGC
TGCCACCGCTGAGCAATAACTAGCATAACCCCTTGGGGCCTCTAAACGGGTCTTGAGGGGTTTTTTGCTG
AAAGGAGGAACTATATCCGGATTGGCGAATGGG
[124 nt withheld, positions 1084-1207]
C
[91 nt withheld, positions 1209-1299]
A
[49 nt withheld, positions 1301-1349]
CCTTTGACGTTGGAGTCCACGTTCTTT
[37 nt withheld, positions 1377-1413]
ACCCTATCTCGGTCTATTCTTTTGATTTATAAGGGATTTTGCCGATTTCGGCCTATTGGTTAAAAAATGA
GCTGATTTAACAAAAATTTAACGCGAATTTTAACAAAATATTAACGCTTACAATTTAGGTGGCACTTTTC
GGGGAAATGTGCGCGGAACCCCTATTTGTTTATTTTTCTAAATACATTCAAATATGTATCCGCTCATGAA
TTAATTCTTAGAAAAACTCATCGAGCATCAAATGAAACTGCAATTTATTCATATCAGGATTATCAATACC
ATATTTTTGAAAAAGCCGTTTCTGTAATGAAGGAGAAAACTCACCGAGGCAGTTCCATAGGATGGCAAGA
TCCTGGTATCGGTCTGCGATTCCGACTCGTCCAACATCAATACAACCTATTAATTTCCCCTCGTCAAAAA
TAAGGTTATCAAGTGAGAAATCACCATGAGTGACGACTGAATCCGGTGAGAATGGCAAAAGTTTATGCAT
TTCTTTCCAGACTTGTTCAACAGGCCAGCCATTACGCTCGTCATCAAAATCACTCGCATCAACCAAACCG
TTATTCATTCGTGATTGCGCCTGAGCGAGACGAAATACGCGATCGCTGTTAAAAGGACAATTACAAACAG
GAATCGAATGCAACCGGCGCAGGAACACTGCCAGCGCATCAACAATATTTTCACCTGAATCAGGATATTC
TTCTAATACCTGGAATGCTGTTTTCCCGGGGATCGCAGTGGTGAGTAACCATGCATCATCAGGAGTACGG
ATAAAATGCTTGATGGTCGGAAGAGGCATAAATTCCGTCAGCCAGTTTAGTCTGACCATCTCATCTGTAA
CATCATTGGCAACGCTACCTTTGCCATGTTTCAGAAACAACTCTGGCGCATCGGGCTTCCCATACAATCG
ATAGATTGTCGCACCTGATTGCCCGACATTATCGCGAGCCCATTTATACCCATATAAATCAGCATCCATG
TTGGAATTTAATCGCGGCCTAGAGCAAGACGTTTCCCGTTGAATATGGCTCATAACACCCCTTGTATTAC
TGTTTATGTAAGCAGACAGTTTTATTGTTCATGACCAAAATCCCTTAACGTGAGTTTTCGTTCCACTGAG
CGTCAGACCCCGTAGAAAAGATCAAAGGATCTTCTTGAGATCCTTTTTTTCTGCGCGTAATCTGCTGCTT
GCAAACAAAAAAACCACCGCTACCAGCGGTGGTTTGTTTGCCGGATCAAGAGCTACCAACTCTTTTTCCG
AAGGTAACTGGCTTCAGCAGAGCGCAGATACCAAATACTGTCCTTCTAGTGTAGCCGTAGTTAGGCCACC
ACTTCAAGAACTCTGTAGCACCGCCTACATACCTCGCTCTGCTAATCCTGTTACCAGTGGCTGCTGCCAG
TGGCGATAAGTCGTGTCTTACCGGGTTGGACTCAAGACGATAGTTACCGGATAAGGCGCAGCGGTCGGGC
TGAACGGGGGGTTCGTGCACACAGCCCAGCTTGGAGCGAACGACCTACACCGAACTGAGATACCTACAGC
GTGAGCTATGAGAAAGCGCCACGCTTCCCGAAGGGAGAAAGGCGGACAGGTATCCGGTAAGCGGCAGGGT
CGGAACAGGAGAGCGCACGAGGGAGCTTCCAGGGGGAAACGCCTGGTATCTTTATAGTCCTGTCGGGTTT
CGCCACCTCTGACTTGAGCGTCGATTTTTGTGATGCTCGTCAGGGGGGCGGAGCCTATGGAAAAACGCCA
GCAACGCGGCCTTTTTACGGTTCCTGGCCTTTTGCTGGCCTTTTGCTCACATGTTCTTTCCTGCGTTATC
CCCTGATTCTGTGGATAACCGTATTACCGCCTTTGAGTGAGCTGATACCGCTCGCCGCAGCCGAACGACC
GAGCGCAGCGAGTCAGTGAGCGAGGAAGCGGAAGAGCGCCTGATGCGGTATTTTCTCCTTACGCATCTGT
GCGGTATTTCACACCGCAATGGTGCACTCTCAGTACAATCTGCTCTGATGCCGCATAGTTAAGCCAGTAT
ACACTCCGCTATCGCTACGTGACTGGGTCATGGCTGCGCCCCGACACCCGCCAACACCCGCTGACGCGCC
CTGACGGGCTTGTCTGCTCCCGGCATCCGCTTACAGACAAGCTGTGACCGTCTCCGGGAGCTGCATGTGT
CAGAGGTTTTCACCGTCATCACCGAAACGCGCGAGGCAGCTGCGGTAAAGCTCATCAGCGTGGTCGTGAA
GCGATTCACAGATGTCTGCCTGTTCATCCGCGTCCAGCTCGTTGAGTTTCTCCAGAAGCGTTAATGTCTG
GCTTCTGATAAAGCGGGCCATGTTAAGGGCGGTTTTTTCCTGTTTGGTCACTGATGCCTCCGTGTAAGGG
GGATTTCTGTTCATGGGGGTAATGATACCGATGAAACGAGAGAGGATGCTCACGATACGGGTTACTGATG
ATGAACATGCCCGGTTACTGGAACGTTGTGAGGGTAAACAACTGGCGGTATGGATGCGGCGGGACCAGAG
AAAAATCACTCAGGGTCAATGCCAGCGCTTCGTTAATACAGATGTAGGTGTTCCACAGGGTAGCCAGCAG
CATCCTGCGATGCAGATCCGGAACATAATGGTGCAGGGCGCTGACTTCCGCGTTTCCAGACTTTACGAAA
CACGGAAACCGAAGACCATTCATGTTGTTGCTCAGGTCGCAGACGTTTTGCAGCAGCAGTCGCTTCACGT
TCGCTCGCGTATCGGTGATTCATTCTGCTAACCAGTAAGGCAACCCCGCCAGCCTAGCCGGGTCCTCAAC
GACAGGAGCACGATCATGCGCACCCGTGGGGCCGCCATGCCGGCGATAATGGCCTGCTTCTCGCCGAAAC
GTTTGGTGGCGGGACCAGTGACGAAGGCTTGAGCGAGGGCGTGCAAGATTCCGAATACCGCAAGCGACAG
GCCGATCATCGTCGCGCTCCAGCGAAAGCGGTCCTCGCCGAAAATGACCCAGAGCGCTGCCGGCACCTGT
CCTACGAGTTGCATGATAAAGAAGACAGTCATAAGTGCGGCGACGATAGTCATGCCCCGCGCCCACCGGA
AGGAGCTGACTGGGTTGAAGGCTCTCAAGGGCATCGGTCGAGATCCCGGTGCCTAATGAGTGAGCTAACT
TACATTAATTGCGTTGCGCTCACTGCCCGCTTTCCAGTCGGGAAACCTGTCGTGCCAGCTGCATTAATGA
ATCGGCCAACGCGCGGGGAGAGGCGGTTTGCGTATTGGGCGCCAGGGTGGTTTTTCTTTTCACCAGTGAG
ACGGGCAACAGCTGATTGCCCTTCACCGCCTGGCCCTGAGAGAGTTGCAGCAAGCGGTCCACGCTGGTTT
GCCCCAGCAGGCGAAAATCCTGTTTGATGGTGGTTAACGGCGGGATATAACATGAGCTGTCTTCGGTATC
GTCGTATCCCACTACCGAGATATCCGCACCAACGCGCAGCCCGGACTCGGTAATGGCGCGCATTGCGCCC
AGCGCCATCTGATCGTTGGCAACCAGCATCGCAGTGGGAACGATGCCCTCATTCAGCATTTGCATGGTTT
GTTGAAAACCGGACATGGCACTCCAGTCGCCTTCCCGTTCCGCTATCGGCTGAATTTGATTGCGAGTGAG
ATATTTATGCCAGCCAGCCAGACGCAGACGCGCCGAGACAGAACTTAATGGGCCCGCTAACAGCGCGATT
TGCTGGTGACCCAATGCGACCAGATGCTCCACGCCCAGTCGCGTACCGTCTTCATGGGAGAAAATAATAC
TGTTGATGGGTGTCTGGTCAGAGACATCAAGAAATAACGCCGGAACATTAGTGCAGGCAGCTTCCACAGC
AATGGCATCCTGGTCATCCAGCGGATAGTTAATGATCAGCCCACTGACGCGTTGCGCGAGAAGATTGTGC
ACCGCCGCTTTACAGGCTTCGACGCCGCTTCGTTCTACCATCGACACCACCACGCTGGCACCCAGTTGAT
CGGCGCGAGATTTAATCGCCGCGACAATTTGCGACGGCGCGTGCAGGGCCAGACTGGAGGTGGCAACGCC
AATCAGCAACGACTGTTTGCCCGCCAGTTGTTGTGCCACGCGGTTGGGAATGTAATTCAGCTCCGCCATC
GCCGCTTCCACTTTTTCCCGCGTTTTCGCAGAAACGTGGCTGGCCTGGTTCACCACGCGGGAAACGGTCT
GATAAGAGACACCGGCATACTCTGCGACATCGTATAACGTTACTGGTTTCACATTCACCACCCTGAATTG
ACTCTCTTCCGGGCGCTATCATGCCATACCGCGAAAGGTTTTGCGCCATTCGATGGTGTCCGGGATCTCG
ACGCTCTCCCTTATGCGACTCCTGCATTAGGAAGCAGCCCAGTAGTAGGTTGAGGCCGTTGAGCACCGCC
GCCGCAAGGAATGGTGCATGCAAGGAGATGGCGCCCAACAGTCCCCCGGCCACGGGGCCTGCCACCATAC
CCACGCCGAAACAAGCGCTCATGAGCCCGAAGTGGCGAGCCCGATCTTCCCCATCGGTGATGTCGGCGAT
ATAGGCGCCAGCAACCGCACCTGTGGCGCCGGTGATGCCGGCCACGATGCGTCCGGCGTAGAGGATCGAG
ATCTCGATCCCGCGAAAT
